>Addgene plasmid #237129 | PD-L1-NanoLuc Fusion Vector | addgene full sequence | sequence record 474957 | Addgene NGS Result
TCAATATTGGCCATTAGCCATATTATTCATTGGTTATATAGCATAAATCAATATTGGCTATTGGCCATTG
CATACGTTGTATCTATATCATAATATGTACATTTATATTGGCTCATGTCCAATATGACCGCCATGTTGGC
ATTGATTATTGACTAGTTATTAATAGTAATCAATTACGGGGTCATTAGTTCATAGCCCATATATGGAGTT
CCGCGTTACATAACTTACGGTAAATGGCCCGCCTGGCTGACCGCCCAACGACCCCCGCCCATTGACGTCA
ATAATGACGTATGTTCCCATAGTAACGCCAATAGGGACTTTCCATTGACGTCAATGGGTGGAGTATTTAC
GGTAAACTGCCCACTTGGCAGTACATCAAGTGTATCATATGCCAAGTCCGCCCCCTATTGACGTCAATGA
CGGTAAATGGCCCGCCTGGCATTATGCCCAGTACATGACCTTACGGGACTTTCCTACTTGGCAGTACATC
TACGTATTAGTCATCGCTATTACCATGGTGATGCGGTTTTGGCAGTACACCAATGGGCGTGGATAGCGGT
TTGACTCACGGGGATTTCCAAGTCTCCACCCCATTGACGTCAATGGGAGTTTGTTTTGGCACCAAAATCA
ACGGGACTTTCCAAAATGTCGTAATAACCCCGCCCCGTTGACGCAAATGGGCGGTAGGCGTGTACGGTGG
GAGGTCTATATAAGCAGAGCTGGTTTAGTGAACCGTCAGATCACTAGAAGCTTTATTGCGGTAGTTTATC
ACAGTTAAATTGCTAACGCAGTCAGTGCTTCTGACACAACAGTCTCGAACTTAAGCTGCAGAAGTTGGTC
GTGAGGCACTGGGCAGGTAAGTATCAAGGTTACAAGACAGGTTTAAGGAGACCAATAGAAACTGGGCTTG
TCGAGACAGAGAAGACTCTTGCGTTTCTGATAGGCACCTATTGGTCTTACTGACATCCACTTTGCCTTTC
TCTCCACAGGTGTCCACTCCCAGTTCAATTACAGCTCTTAAGGCTAGAGTATTAATACGACTCACTATAG
GGCTAGCGATCGCCATGAGGATATTTGCTGTCTTTATATTCATGACCTACTGGCATTTGCTGAACGCATT
TACTGTCACGGTTCCCAAGGACCTATATGTGGTAGAGTATGGTAGCAATATGACAATTGAATGCAAATTC
CCAGTAGAAAAACAATTAGACCTGGCTGCACTAATTGTCTATTGGGAAATGGAGGATAAGAACATCATTC
AATTTGTGCATGGAGAGGAAGACCTGAAGGTTCAGCATAGTAGCTACAGACAGAGGGCCCGGCTGTTGAA
GGACCAGCTCTCCCTGGGAAATGCTGCACTTCAGATCACAGATGTGAAATTGCAGGATGCAGGGGTGTAC
CGCTGCATGATCAGCTATGGTGGTGCCGACTACAAGCGAATTACTGTGAAAGTCAATGCCCCATACAACA
AAATCAACCAAAGAATTTTGGTTGTGGATCCAGTCACCTCTGAACATGAACTGACATGTCAGGCTGAGGG
CTACCCCAAGGCCGAAGTCATCTGGACAAGCAGTGACCATCAAGTCCTGAGTGGTAAGACCACCACCACC
AATTCCAAGAGAGAGGAGAAGCTTTTCAATGTGACCAGCACACTGAGAATCAACACAACAACTAATGAGA
TTTTCTACTGCACTTTTAGGAGATTAGATCCTGAGGAAAACCATACAGCTGAATTGGTCATCCCAGAACT
ACCTCTGGCACATCCTCCAAATGAAAGGACTCACTTGGTAATTCTGGGAGCCATCTTATTATGCCTTGGT
GTAGCACTGACATTCATCTTCCGTTTAAGAAAAGGGAGAATGATGGATGTGAAAAAATGTGGCATCCAAG
ATACAAACTCAAAGAAGCAAAGTGATACACATTTGGAGGAGACGGTTTCTCTCGGCTCGAGCGGCGTCTT
CACACTCGAAGATTTCGTTGGGGACTGGCGACAGACAGCCGGCTACAACCTGGACCAAGTCCTTGAACAG
GGAGGTGTGTCCAGTTTGTTTCAGAATCTCGGGGTGTCCGTAACTCCGATCCAAAGGATTGTCCTGAGCG
GTGAAAATGGGCTGAAGATCGACATCCATGTCATCATCCCGTATGAAGGTCTGAGCGGCGACCAAATGGG
CCAGATCGAAAAAATTTTTAAGGTGGTGTACCCTGTGGATGATCATCACTTTAAGGTGATCCTGCACTAT
GGCACACTGGTAATCGACGGGGTTACGCCGAACATGATCGACTATTTCGGACGGCCGTATGAAGGCATCG
CCGTGTTCGACGGCAAAAAGATCACTGTAACAGGGACCCTGTGGAACGGCAACAAAATTATCGACGAGCG
CCTGATCAACCCCGACGGCTCCCTGCTGTTCCGAGTAACCATCAACGGAGTGACCGGCTGGCGGCTGTGC
GAACGCATTCTGGCGTAAGGCCGCGACTCTAGAGTCGACCTGCAGGCATGCAAGCTGATCCGGCTGCTAA
CAAAGCCCGAAAGGAAGCTGAGTTGGCTGCTGCCACCGCTGAGCAATAACTAGCATAACCCCTTGGGGCG
GCCGCTTCGAGCAGACATGATAAGATACATTGATGAGTTTGGACAAACCACAACTAGAATGCAGTGAAAA
AAATGCTTTATTTGTGAAATTTGTGATGCTATTGCTTTATTTGTAACCATTATAAGCTGCAATAAACAAG
TTAACAACAACAATTGCATTCATTTTATGTTTCAGGTTCAGGGGGAGATGTGGGAGGTTTTTTTAAGCAA
GTAAAACCTCTACAAATGTGGTAAAATCGAATTTTAACAAAATATTAACGCTTACAATTTCCTGATGCGG
TATTTTCTCCTTACGCATCTGTGCGGTATTTCACACCGCATACGCGGATCTGCGCAGCACCATGGCCTGA
AATAACCTCTGAAAGAGGAACTTGGTTAGGTACCTTCTGAGGCGGAAAGAACCAGCTGTGGAATGTGTGT
CAGTTAGGGTGTGGAAAGTCCCCAGGCTCCCCAGCAGGCAGAAGTATGCAAAGCATGCATCTCAATTAGT
CAGCAACCAGGTGTGGAAAGTCCCCAGGCTCCCCAGCAGGCAGAAGTATGCAAAGCATGCATCTCAATTA
GTCAGCAACCATAGTCCCGCCCCTAACTCCGCCCATCCCGCCCCTAACTCCGCCCAGTTCCGCCCATTCT
CCGCCCCATGGCTGACTAATTTTTTTTATTTATGCAGAGGCCGAGGCCGCCTCGGCCTCTGAGCTATTCC
AGAAGTAGTGAGGAGGCTTTTTTGGAGGCCTAGGCTTTTGCAAAAAGCTTAATTAACTGTTGACAATTAA
TCATCGGCATAGTATATCGGCATAGTATAATACGACAAGGTGAGGAACTAAACCCAGGAGGCAGATCATG
ATTGAACAAGATGGATTGCACGCAGGTTCTCCGGCCGCTTGGGTGGAGAGGCTATTCGGCTATGACTGGG
CACAACAGACAATCGGCTGCTCTGATGCCGCCGTGTTCCGGCTGTCAGCGCAGGGGCGCCCGGTTCTTTT
TGTCAAGACCGACCTGTCCGGTGCCCTGAATGAACTGCAGGACGAGGCAGCGCGGCTATCGTGGCTGGCC
ACGACGGGCGTTCCTTGCGCAGCTGTGCTCGACGTTGTCACTGAAGCGGGAAGGGACTGGCTGCTATTGG
GCGAAGTGCCGGGGCAGGATCTCCTGTCATCTCACCTTGCTCCTGCCGAGAAAGTATCCATCATGGCTGA
TGCAATGCGGCGGCTGCATACGCTTGATCCGGCTACCTGCCCATTCGACCACCAAGCGAAACATCGCATC
GAGCGAGCACGTACTCGGATGGAAGCCGGTCTTGTCGATCAGGATGATCTGGACGAAGAGCATCAGGGGC
TCGCGCCAGCCGAACTGTTCGCCAGGCTCAAGGCGCGCATGCCCGACGGCGAGGATCTCGTCGTGACCCA
TGGCGATGCCTGCTTGCCGAATATCATGGTGGAAAATGGCCGCTTTTCTGGATTCATCGACTGTGGCCGG
CTGGGTGTGGCGGACCGCTATCAGGACATAGCGTTGGCTACCCGTGATATTGCTGAAGAGCTTGGCGGCG
AATGGGCTGACCGCTTCCTCGTGCTTTACGGTATCGCCGCTCCCGATTCGCAGCGCATCGCCTTCTATCG
CCTTCTTGACGAGTTCTTCTGAGCGGGACTCTGGGGTTCGAAATGACCGACCAAGCGACGCCCAACCTGC
CATCACGATGGCCGCAATAAAATATCTTTATTTTCATTACATCTGTGTGTTGGTTTTTTGTGTGAATCGA
TAGCGATAAGGATCCTCTTTGCGCTTGCGTTTTCCCTTGTCCAGATAGCCCAGTAGCTGACATTCATCCG
GGGTCAGCACCGTTTCTGCGGACTGGCTTTCTACCCGGTATCAGCTCACTCAAAGGCGGTAATACGGTTA
TCCACAGAATCAGGGGATAACGCAGGAAAGAACATGTGAGCAAAAGGCCAGCAAAAGGCCAGGAACCGTA
AAAAGGCCGCGTTGCTGGCGTTTTTCCATAGGCTCCGCCCCCCTGACGAGCATCACAAAAATCGACGCTC
AAGTCAGAGGTGGCGAAACCCGACAGGACTATAAAGATACCAGGCGTTTCCCCCTGGAAGCTCCCTCGTG
CGCTCTCCTGTTCCGACCCTGCCGCTTACCGGATACCTGTCCGCCTTTCTCCCTTCGGGAAGCGTGGCGC
TTTCTCATAGCTCACGCTGTAGGTATCTCAGTTCGGTGTAGGTCGTTCGCTCCAAGCTGGGCTGTGTGCA
CGAACCCCCCGTTCAGCCCGACCGCTGCGCCTTATCCGGTAACTATCGTCTTGAGTCCAACCCGGTAAGA
CACGACTTATCGCCACTGGCAGCAGCCACTGGTAACAGGATTAGCAGAGCGAGGTATGTAGGCGGTGCTA
CAGAGTTCTTGAAGTGGTGGCCTAACTACGGCTACACTAGAAGGACAGTATTTGGTATCTGCGCTCTGCT
GAAGCCAGTTACCTTCGGAAAAAGAGTTGGTAGCTCTTGATCCGGCAAACAAACCACCGCTGGTAGCGGT
GGTTTTTTTGTTTGCAAGCAGCAGATTACGCGCAGAAAAAAAGGATTTCAAGAAGATCCTTTGATCTTTT
CTACGGGGTCTGACGCTCAGTGGAACGAAAACTCACGTTAAGGGATTTTGGTCATGAGATTATCAAAAAG
GATCTTCACCTAGATCCTTTTATAGTCCGGAAATACAGGAACGCACGCTGGATGGCCCTTCGCTGGGATG
GTGAAACCATGAAAAATGGCAGCTTCAGTGGATTAAGTGGGGGTAATGTGGCCTGTACCCTCTGGTTGCA
TAGGTATTCATACGGTTAAAATTTATCAGGCGCGATTGCGGCAGTTTTTCGGGTGGTTTGTTGCCATTTT
TACCTGTCTGCTGCCGTGATCGCGCTGAACGCGTTTTAGCGGTGCGTACAATTAAGGGATTATGGTAAAT
CCACTTACTGTCTGCCCTCGTAGCCATCGAGATAAACCGCAGTACTCCGGCCACGATGCGTCCGGCGTAG
AGGATCGAGATCT
Features (pLannotate 1.2.2; 20 found; start..end, strand, type, name):
    140..517     +  enhancer       CMV enhancer: human cytomegalovirus immediate early enhancer
    519..718     +  promoter       CMV promoter: human cytomegalovirus (CMV) immediate early promoter
    857..989     +  intron         chimeric intron: chimera between introns from human β-globin and immunoglobulin heavy chain genes
   1033..1051    +  promoter       T7 promoter: promoter for bacteriophage T7 RNA polymerase
   1065..1934    +  CDS            CD274: PD1L1_HUMAN - Also known as B7H1, PDCD1L1, PDCD1LG1, PDL1. Experimental evidence at protein level: Swiss-Prot protein existence level 1. The PDCD1-mediated inhibitory pathway is exploited by tumors to attenuate anti-tumor immunity and escape destruction by the immune system, thereby facilitating tumor survival (PubMed:28813417, PubMed:28813410). The interaction with PDCD1/PD-1 inhibits cytotoxic T lymphocytes (CTLs) effector function (By similarity). The blockage of the PDCD1-mediated pathway results in the reversal of the exhausted T- cell phenotype and the normalization of the anti-tumor res
   1956..2468    +  CDS            Nluc: NanoLuc® luciferase human codon-optimized
   2477..2506    +  misc_feature   MCS (fragment): pUC18/19 multiple cloning site
   2513..2562    +  CDS            SET1 (fragment): solubility-enhancement tag derived from T7 phage gene 10B
   2570..2589    +  terminator     T7 terminator (fragment): transcription terminator for bacteriophage T7 RNA polymerase
   2611..2732    -  polyA_signal   SV40 poly(A) signal: SV40 polyadenylation signal
   2755..2823    -  CDS            large T antigen (fragment): large T antigen from SV40 (simian virus 40)
   2828..2860    +  rep_origin     M13 ori (fragment): M13 bacteriophage origin of replication; arrow indicates direction of (+) strand synthesis
   2861..2912    -  misc_feature   bom (fragment): basis of mobility region from pBR322
   2977..3334    +  promoter       SV40 promoter: SV40 enhancer and early promoter
   3349..3396    +  promoter       EM7 promoter: synthetic bacterial promoter&nbsp
   3428..4219    +  CDS            neo: KKA2_KLEPN - Also known as kan, nptII. Experimental evidence at protein level: Swiss-Prot protein existence level 1. Resistance to kanamycin, neomycin, paromomycin, ribostamycin, butirosin and gentamicin B. From Klebsiella pneumoniae.
   4286..4334    +  polyA_signal   poly(A) signal: synthetic polyadenylation signal
   4355..4444    -  CDS            tnpA (fragment): TN5P_ECOLX - Also known as tnp. Experimental evidence at protein level: Swiss-Prot protein existence level 1. Mediates transposition of transposon Tn5 by a 'cut and paste' mechanism. First, the monomeric transposase binds the 19 bp inverted DNA repeats flanking the transposon. Then, dimerization of the DNA- bound transposase creates a synaptic DNA complex. After nicking of the first DNA strand, excision of the transposon proceeds through a series of intermediates. The transposase then mediates the insertion of the transposon at a new site by strand transfer. The activity of the wild- type tran
   4573..5161    -  rep_origin     ori: high-copy-number ColE1/pMB1/pBR322/pUC origin of replication
   5277..5560    +  misc_feature   cer region: ColE1-derived recombination site that helps to maintain plasmids as monomers
