[The description below was written by a language model from this plasmid's Addgene catalogue record and pLannotate feature annotations shown in this document.]
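Description:
PD-L1-NanoLuc Fusion Vector is a 5.6 kb mammalian expression plasmid built on the pFC32K Nluc CMV-neo Flexi backbone, a vector designed to append NanoLuc luciferase to the C terminus of a cloned open reading frame. It is maintained in E. coli as a high-copy plasmid through a ColE1/pUC-type origin, and a ColE1 cer site is also present, which helps resolve plasmid multimers into monomers. A single neo (nptII) coding sequence provides both selections. It sits behind tandem SV40 early and bacterial EM7 promoters and is followed by a synthetic poly(A) signal, so it confers kanamycin resistance in bacteria and G418 resistance in transfected mammalian cells.

The expression cassette is driven by the human CMV immediate-early enhancer and promoter, followed by a chimeric β-globin/immunoglobulin intron that generally improves transcript processing and expression. A T7 promoter lies just upstream of the coding region and could support in vitro transcription. The payload is unmutated human PD-L1 (CD274), the ligand for the PD-1 immune checkpoint receptor. It is followed after a short linker by human codon-optimized NanoLuc and terminated by an SV40 polyadenylation signal. Because PD-L1 is a transmembrane protein, the C-terminal tag would be expected to lie on the cytoplasmic side. Several other small annotations (fragments of an MCS, T7 terminator, M13 ori, bom, large T antigen and Tn5 transposase) appear to be backbone remnants rather than functional elements.

The stated purpose is expression of the PD-L1-NanoLuc fusion in mammalian cells, either transiently or in G418-selected stable lines. The record does not specify an assay, but such luminescent fusions are commonly used to quantify protein abundance or as energy donors in BRET-type interaction and binding studies.
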