Addgene plasmid #237129: PD-L1-NanoLuc Fusion Vector
Purpose: Express PD-L1-NanoLuc(R) Fusion Protein in Mammalian Cells under a CMV promoter
Depositing lab: Promega Corporation.
Backbone
  Vector backbone: pFC32K Nluc CMV-neo Flexi(R) Vector
  Vector type: Mammalian Expression
  Selectable markers: Neomycin (select with G418)
Growth in bacteria
  Bacterial resistance: Kanamycin, 50 μg/mL
  Growth temperature: 37°C
  Growth strain: DH5alpha
  Copy number: High Copy
Gene/Insert
  Gene/Insert name: PD-L1
  Species: H. sapiens (human)
  Mutation: None
  Entrez Gene: CD274 (a.k.a. ADMIO5, B7-H, B7H1, PD-L1, PDCD1L1, PDCD1LG1, PDL1, hPD-L1)
  Promoter: CMV
  Tag / fusion protein: NanoLuc (R) (C terminal on backbone)
  Cloning method: Other
Terms and licenses: Academic/Nonprofit Terms; Industry Terms
How to cite: PD-L1-NanoLuc Fusion Vector was a gift from Promega Corporation (Addgene plasmid # 237129 ; http://n2t.net/addgene:237129 ; RRID:Addgene_237129)
